>Addgene plasmid #49229 | pWPT-ACC/ACC-mEGFP-IRES-mCherry | depositor full sequence | sequence record 73647 | pWPT-ACC/ACC-mEGFP-IRES-mCherry sequence 10738 bps
TCGAGTAACTAACTAAACCATGGGTTGATTACCATGGGCGAATTCAGCAAGGGCGAGGAGCTGTTCACCG
GGGTGGTGCCCATCCTGGTCGAGCTGGACGGCGACGTAAACGGCCACAAGTTCAGCGTGTCCGGCGAGGG
CGAGGGCGATGCCACCTACGGCAAGCTGACCCTGAAGTTCATCTGCACCACCGGCAAGCTGCCCGTGCCC
TGGCCCACCCTCGTGACCACCCTGACCTACGGCGTGCAGTGCTTCAGCCGCTACCCCGACCACATGAAGC
AGCACGACTTCTTCAAGTCCGCCATGCCCGAAGGCTACGTCCAGGAGCGCACCATCTTCTTCAAGGACGA
CGGCAACTACAAGACCCGCGCCGAGGTGAAGTTCGAGGGCGACACCCTGGTGAACCGCATCGAGCTGAAG
GGCATCGACTTCAAGGAGGACGGCAACATCCTGGGGCACAAGCTGGAGTACAACTACAACAGCCACAACG
TCTATATCATGGCCGACAAGCAGAAGAACGGCATCAAGGTGAACTTCAAGATCCGCCACAACATCGAGGA
CGGCAGCGTGCAGCTCGCCGACCACTACCAGCAGAACACCCCCATCGGCGACGGCCCCGTGCTGCTGCCC
GACAACCACTACCTGAGCACCCAGTCCAAGCTGAGCAAAGACCCCAACGAGAAGCGCGATCACATGGTCC
TGCTGGAGTTCGTGACCGCCGCCGGGATCACTCTCGGCATGGACGAGCTGTACAAGTTCGAATAAGCATG
CATCTAGGGCGGCCAATTCCGCCCCTCTCCCTCCCCCCCCCCTAACGTTACTGGCCGAAGCCGCTTGGAA
TAAGGCCGGTGTGCGTTTGTCTATATGTGATTTTCCACCATATTGCCGTCTTTTGGCAATGTGAGGGCCC
GGAAACCTGGCCCTGTCTTCTTGACGAGCATTCCTAGGGGTCTTTCCCCTCTCGCCAAAGGAATGCAAGG
TCTGTTGAATGTCGTGAAGGAAGCAGTTCCTCTGGAAGCTTCTTGAAGACAAACAACGTCTGTAGCGACC
CTTTGCAGGCAGCGGAACCCCCCACCTGGCGACAGGTGCCTCTGCGGCCAAAAGCCACGTGTATAAGATA
CACCTGCAAAGGCGGCACAACCCCAGTGCCACGTTGTGAGTTGGATAGTTGTGGAAAGAGTCAAATGGCT
CTCCTCAAGCGTATTCAACAAGGGGCTGAAGGATGCCCAGAAGGTACCCCATTGTATGGGATCTGATCTG
GGGCCTCGGTGCACATGCTTTACATGTGTTTAGTCGAGGTTAAAAAAACGTCTAGGCCCCCCGAACCACG
GGGACGTGGTTTTCCTTTGAAAAACACGATGATAAGCTTGCCACAACCCGGGATCCGCCACCATGGTGAG
CAAGGGCGAGGAGGATAACATGGCCATCATCAAGGAGTTCATGCGCTTCAAGGTGCACATGGAGGGCTCC
GTGAACGGCCACGAGTTCGAGATCGAGGGCGAGGGCGAGGGCCGCCCCTACGAGGGCACCCAGACCGCCA
AGCTGAAGGTGACCAAGGGTGGCCCCCTGCCCTTCGCCTGGGACATCCTGTCCCCTCAGTTCATGTACGG
CTCCAAGGCCTACGTGAAGCACCCCGCCGACATCCCCGACTACTTGAAGCTGTCCTTCCCCGAGGGCTTC
AAGTGGGAGCGCGTGATGAACTTCGAGGACGGCGGCGTGGTGACCGTGACCCAGGACTCCTCCCTGCAGG
ACGGCGAGTTCATCTACAAGGTGAAGCTGCGCGGCACCAACTTCCCCTCCGACGGCCCCGTAATGCAGAA
GAAGACCATGGGCTGGGAGGCCTCCTCCGAGCGGATGTACCCCGAGGACGGCGCCCTGAAGGGCGAGATC
AAGCAGAGGCTGAAGCTGAAGGACGGCGGCCACTACGACGCTGAGGTCAAGACCACCTACAAGGCCAAGA
AGCCCGTGCAGCTGCCCGGCGCCTACAACGTCAACATCAAGTTGGACATCACCTCCCACAACGAGGACTA
CACCATCGTGGAACAGTACGAACGCGCCGAGGGCCGCCACTCCACCGGCGGCATGGACGAGCTGTACAAG
TAAGCGGCCGCCGATAATCAACCTCTGGATTACAAAATTTGTGAAAGATTGACTGGTATTCTTAACTATG
TTGCTCCTTTTACGCTATGTGGATACGCTGCTTTAATGCCTTTGTATCATGCTATTGCTTCCCGTATGGC
TTTCATTTTCTCCTCCTTGTATAAATCCTGGTTGCTGTCTCTTTATGAGGAGTTGTGGCCCGTTGTCAGG
CAACGTGGCGTGGTGTGCACTGTGTTTGCTGACGCAACCCCCACTGGTTGGGGCATTGCCACCACCTGTC
AGCTCCTTTCCGGGACTTTCGCTTTCCCCCTCCCTATTGCCACGGCGGAACTCATCGCCGCCTGCCTTGC
CCGCTGCTGGACAGGGGCTCGGCTGTTGGGCACTGACAATTCCGTGGTGTTGTCGGGGAAGCTGACGTCC
TTTCCATGGCTGCTCGCCTGTGTTGCCACCTGGATTCTGCGCGGGACGTCCTTCTGCTACGTCCCTTCGG
CCCTCAATCCAGCGGACCTTCCTTCCCGCGGCCTGCTGCCGGCTCTGCGGCCTCTTCCGCGTCTTCGCCT
TCGCCCTCAGACGAGTCGGATCTCCCTTTGGGCCGCCTCCCCGCATCGGGCAATTCGAGCTCGGTACCTT
TAAGACCAATGACTTACAAGGCAGCTGTAGATCTTAGCCACTTTTTAAAAGAAAAGGGGGGACTGGAAGG
GCTAATTCACTCCCAACGAAGACAAGATGGGATCAATTCACCATGGGAATAACTTCGTATAGCATACATT
ATACGAAGTTATGCTGCTTTTTGCTTGTACTGGGTCTCTCTGGTTAGACCAGATCTGAGCCTGGGAGCTC
TCTGGCTAACTAGGGAACCCACTGCTTAAGCCTCAATAAAGCTTGCCTTGAGTGCTTCAAGTAGTGTGTG
CCCGTCTGTTGTGTGACTCTGGTAACTAGAGATCCCTCAGACCCTTTTAGTCAGTGTGGAAAATCTCTAG
CAGCATCTAGAATTAATTCCGTGTATTCTATAGTGTCACCTAAATCGTATGTGTATGATACATAAGGTTA
TGTATTAATTGTAGCCGCGTTCTAACGACAATATGTACAAGCCTAATTGTGTAGCATCTGGCTTACTGAA
GCAGACCCTATCATCTCTCTCGTAAACTGCCGTCAGAGTCGGTTTGGTTGGACGAACCTTCTGAGTTTCT
GGTAACGCCGTCCCGCACCCGGAAATGGTCAGCGAACCAATCAGCAGGGTCATCGCTAGCCAGATCCTCT
ACGCCGGACGCATCGTGGCCGGCATCACCGGCGCCACAGGTGCGGTTGCTGGCGCCTATATCGCCGACAT
CACCGATGGGGAAGATCGGGCTCGCCACTTCGGGCTCATGAGCGCTTGTTTCGGCGTGGGTATGGTGGCA
GGCCCCGTGGCCGGGGGACTGTTGGGCGCCATCTCCTTGCATGCACCATTCCTTGCGGCGGCGGTGCTCA
ACGGCCTCAACCTACTACTGGGCTGCTTCCTAATGCAGGAGTCGCATAAGGGAGAGCGTCGAATGGTGCA
CTCTCAGTACAATCTGCTCTGATGCCGCATAGTTAAGCCAGCCCCGACACCCGCCAACACCCGCTGACGC
GCCCTGACGGGCTTGTCTGCTCCCGGCATCCGCTTACAGACAAGCTGTGACCGTCTCCGGGAGCTGCATG
TGTCAGAGGTTTTCACCGTCATCACCGAAACGCGCGAGACGAAAGGGCCTCGTGATACGCCTATTTTTAT
AGGTTAATGTCATGATAATAATGGTTTCTTAGACGTCAGGTGGCACTTTTCGGGGAAATGTGCGCGGAAC
CCCTATTTGTTTATTTTTCTAAATACATTCAAATATGTATCCGCTCATGAGACAATAACCCTGATAAATG
CTTCAATAATATTGAAAAAGGAAGAGTATGAGTATTCAACATTTCCGTGTCGCCCTTATTCCCTTTTTTG
CGGCATTTTGCCTTCCTGTTTTTGCTCACCCAGAAACGCTGGTGAAAGTAAAAGATGCTGAAGATCAGTT
GGGTGCACGAGTGGGTTACATCGAACTGGATCTCAACAGCGGTAAGATCCTTGAGAGTTTTCGCCCCGAA
GAACGTTTTCCAATGATGAGCACTTTTAAAGTTCTGCTATGTGGCGCGGTATTATCCCGTATTGACGCCG
GGCAAGAGCAACTCGGTCGCCGCATACACTATTCTCAGAATGACTTGGTTGAGTACTCACCAGTCACAGA
AAAGCATCTTACGGATGGCATGACAGTAAGAGAATTATGCAGTGCTGCCATAACCATGAGTGATAACACT
GCGGCCAACTTACTTCTGACAACGATCGGAGGACCGAAGGAGCTAACCGCTTTTTTGCACAACATGGGGG
ATCATGTAACTCGCCTTGATCGTTGGGAACCGGAGCTGAATGAAGCCATACCAAACGACGAGCGTGACAC
CACGATGCCTGTAGCAATGGCAACAACGTTGCGCAAACTATTAACTGGCGAACTACTTACTCTAGCTTCC
CGGCAACAATTAATAGACTGGATGGAGGCGGATAAAGTTGCAGGACCACTTCTGCGCTCGGCCCTTCCGG
CTGGCTGGTTTATTGCTGATAAATCTGGAGCCGGTGAGCGTGGGTCTCGCGGTATCATTGCAGCACTGGG
GCCAGATGGTAAGCCCTCCCGTATCGTAGTTATCTACACGACGGGGAGTCAGGCAACTATGGATGAACGA
AATAGACAGATCGCTGAGATAGGTGCCTCACTGATTAAGCATTGGTAACTGTCAGACCAAGTTTACTCAT
ATATACTTTAGATTGATTTAAAACTTCATTTTTAATTTAAAAGGATCTAGGTGAAGATCCTTTTTGATAA
TCTCATGACCAAAATCCCTTAACGTGAGTTTTCGTTCCACTGAGCGTCAGACCCCGTAGAAAAGATCAAA
GGATCTTCTTGAGATCCTTTTTTTCTGCGCGTAATCTGCTGCTTGCAAACAAAAAAACCACCGCTACCAG
CGGTGGTTTGTTTGCCGGATCAAGAGCTACCAACTCTTTTTCCGAAGGTAACTGGCTTCAGCAGAGCGCA
GATACCAAATACTGTCCTTCTAGTGTAGCCGTAGTTAGGCCACCACTTCAAGAACTCTGTAGCACCGCCT
ACATACCTCGCTCTGCTAATCCTGTTACCAGTGGCTGCTGCCAGTGGCGATAAGTCGTGTCTTACCGGGT
TGGACTCAAGACGATAGTTACCGGATAAGGCGCAGCGGTCGGGCTGAACGGGGGGTTCGTGCACACAGCC
CAGCTTGGAGCGAACGACCTACACCGAACTGAGATACCTACAGCGTGAGCATTGAGAAAGCGCCACGCTT
CCCGAAGGGAGAAAGGCGGACAGGTATCCGGTAAGCGGCAGGGTCGGAACAGGAGAGCGCACGAGGGAGC
TTCCAGGGGGAAACGCCTGGTATCTTTATAGTCCTGTCGGGTTTCGCCACCTCTGACTTGAGCGTCGATT
TTTGTGATGCTCGTCAGGGGGGCGGAGCCTATGGAAAAACGCCAGCAACGCGGCCTTTTTACGGTTCCTG
GCCTTTTGCTGGCCTTTTGCTCACATGTTCTTTCCTGCGTTATCCCCTGATTCTGTGGATAACCGTATTA
CCGCCTTTGAGTGAGCTGATACCGCTCGCCGCAGCCGAACGACCGAGCGCAGCGAGTCAGTGAGCGAGGA
AGCGGAAGAGCGCCCAATACGCAAACCGCCTCTCCCCGCGCGTTGGCCGATTCATTAATGCAGCTGTGGA
ATGTGTGTCAGTTAGGGTGTGGAAAGTCCCCAGGCTCCCCAGCAGGCAGAAGTATGCAAAGCATGCATCT
CAATTAGTCAGCAACCAGGTGTGGAAAGTCCCCAGGCTCCCCAGCAGGCAGAAGTATGCAAAGCATGCAT
CTCAATTAGTCAGCAACCATAGTCCCGCCCCTAACTCCGCCCATCCCGCCCCTAACTCCGCCCAGTTCCG
CCCATTCTCCGCCCCATGGCTGACTAATTTTTTTTATTTATGCAGAGGCCGAGGCCGCCTCGGCCTCTGA
GCTATTCCAGAAGTAGTGAGGAGGCTTTTTTGGAGGCCTAGGCTTTTGCAAAAAGCTTGGACACAAGACA
GGCTTGCGAGATATGTTTGAGAATACCACTTTATCCCGCGTCAGGGAGAGGCAGTGCGTAAAAAGACGCG
GACTCATGTGAAATACTGGTTTTTAGTGCGCCAGATCTCTATAATCTCGCGCAACCTATTTTCCCCTCGA
ACACTTTTTAAGCCGTAGATAAACAGGCTGGGACACTTCACATGAGCGAAAAATACATCGTCACCTGGGA
CATGTTGCAGATCCATGCACGTAAACTCGCAAGCCGACTGATGCCTTCTGAACAATGGAAAGGCATTATT
GCCGTAAGCCGTGGCGGTCTGTACCGGGTGCGTTACTGGCGCGTGAACTGGGTATTCGTCATGTCGATAC
CGTTTGTATTTCCAGCTACGATCACGACAACCAGCGCGAGCTTAAAGTGCTGAAACGCGCAGAAGGCGAT
GGCGAAGGCTTCATCGTTATTGATGACCTGGTGGATACCGGTGGTACTGCGGTTGCGATTCGTGAAATGT
ATCCAAAAGCGCACTTTGTCACCATCTTCGCAAAACCGGCTGGTCGTCCGCTGGTTGATGACTATGTTGT
TGATATCCCGCAAGATACCTGGATTGAACAGCCGTGGGATATGGGCGTCGTATTCGTCCCGCCAATCTCC
GGTCGCTAATCTTTTCAACGCCTGGCACTGCCGGGCGTTGTTCTTTTTAACTTCAGGCGGGTTACAATAG
TTTCCAGTAAGTATTCTGGAGGCTGCATCCATGACACAGGCAAACCTGAGCGAAACCCTGTTCAAACCCC
GCTTTAAACATCCTGAAACCTCGACGCTAGTCCGCCGCTTTAATCACGGCGCACAACCGCCTGTGCAGTC
GGCCCTTGATGGTAAAACCATCCCTCACTGGTATCGCATGATTAACCGTCTGATGTGGATCTGGCGCGGC
ATTGACCCACGCGAAATCCTCGACGTCCAGGCACGTATTGTGATGAGCGATGCCGAACGTACCGACGATG
ATTTATACGATACGGTGATTGGCTACCGTGGCGGCAACTGGATTTATGAGTGGGCCCCGGATCTTTGTGA
AGGAACCTTACTTCTGTGGTGTGACATAATTGGACAAACTACCTACAGAGATTTAAAGCTCTAAGGTAAA
TATAAAATTTTTAAGTGTATAATGTGTTAAACTACTGATTCTAATTGTTTGTGTATTTTAGATTCCAACC
TATGGAACTGATGAATGGGAGCAGTGGTGGAATGCCTTTAATGAGGAAAACCTGTTTTGCTCAGAAGAAA
TGCCATCTAGTGATGATGAGGCTACTGCTGACTCTCAACATTCTACTCCTCCAAAAAAGAAGAGAAAGGT
AGAAGACCCCAAGGACTTTCCTTCAGAATTGCTAAGTTTTTTGAGTCATGCTGTGTTTAGTAATAGAACT
CTTGCTTGCTTTGCTATTTACACCACAAAGGAAAAAGCTGCACTGCTATACAAGAAAATTATGGAAAAAT
ATTCTGTAACCTTTATAAGTAGGCATAACAGTTATAATCATAACATACTGTTTTTTCTTACTCCACACAG
GCATAGAGTGTCTGCTATTAATAACTATGCTCAAAAATTGTGTACCTTTAGCTTTTTAATTTGTAAAGGG
GTTAATAAGGAATATTTGATGTATAGTGCCTTGACTAGAGATCATAATCAGCCATACCACATTTGTAGAG
GTTTTACTTGCTTTAAAAAACCTCCCACACCTCCCCCTGAACCTGAAACATAAAATGAATGCAATTGTTG
TTGTTAACTTGTTTATTGCAGCTTATAATGGTTACAAATAAAGCAATAGCATCACAAATTTCACAAATAA
AGCATTTTTTTCACTGCATTCTAGTTGTGGTTTGTCCAAACTCATCAATGTATCTTATCATGTCTGGATC
AACTGGATAACTCAAGCTAACCAAAATCATCCCAAACTTCCCACCCCATACCCTATTACCACTGCCAATT
ACCTAGTGGTTTCATTTACTCTAAACCTGTGATTCCTCTGAATTATTTTCATTTTAAAGAAATTGTATTT
GTTAAATATGTACTACAAACTTAGTAGTTGGAAGGGCTAATTCACTCCCAAAGAAGACAAGATATCCTTG
ATCTGTGGATCTACCACACACAAGGCTACTTCCCTGATTAGCAGAACTACACACCAGGGCCAGGGGTCAG
ATATCCACTGACCTTTGGATGGTGCTACAAGCTAGTACCAGTTGAGCCAGATAAGGTAGAAGAGGCCAAT
AAAGGAGAGAACACCAGCTTGTTACACCCTGTGAGCCTGCATGGGATGGATGACCCGGAGAGAGAAGTGT
TAGAGTGGAGGTTTGACAGCCGCCTAGCATTTCATCACGTGGCCCGAGAGCTGCATCCGGAGTACTTCAA
GAACTGCTGATATCGAGCTTGCTACAAGGGACTTTCCGCTGGGGACTTTCCAGGGAGGCGTGGCCTGGGC
GGGACTGGGGAGTGGCGAGCCCTCAGATCCTGCATATAAGCAGCTGCTTTTTGCCTGTACTGGGTCTCTC
TGGTTAGACCAGATCTGAGCCTGGGAGCTCTCTGGCTAACTAGGGAACCCACTGCTTAAGCCTCAATAAA
GCTTGCCTTGAGTGCTTCAAGTAGTGTGTGCCCGTCTGTTGTGTGACTCTGGTAACTAGAGATCCCTCAG
ACCCTTTTAGTCAGTGTGGAAAATCTCTAGCAGTGGCGCCCGAACAGGGACTTGAAAGCGAAAGGGAAAC
CAGAGGAGCTCTCTCGACGCAGGACTCGGCTTGCTGAAGCGCGCACGGCAAGAGGCGAGGGGCGGCGACT
GGTGAGTACGCCAAAAATTTTGACTAGCGGAGGCTAGAAGGAGAGAGATGGGTGCGAGAGCGTCAGTATT
AAGCGGGGGAGAATTAGATCGCGATGGGAAAAAATTCGGTTAAGGCCAGGGGGAAAGAAAAAATATAAAT
TAAAACATATAGTATGGGCAAGCAGGGAGCTAGAACGATTCGCAGTTAATCCTGGCCTGTTAGAAACATC
AGAAGGCTGTAGACAAATACTGGGACAGCTACAACCATCCCTTCAGACAGGATCAGAAGAACTTAGATCA
TTATATAATACAGTAGCAACCCTCTATTGTGTGCATCAAAGGATAGAGATAAAAGACACCAAGGAAGCTT
TAGACAAGATAGAGGAAGAGCAAAACAAAAGTAAGACCACCGCACAGCAAGCGGCCGGCCGCTGATCTTC
AGACCTGGAGGAGGAGATATGAGGGACAATTGGAGAAGTGAATTATATAAATATAAAGTAGTAAAAATTG
AACCATTAGGAGTAGCACCCACCAAGGCAAAGAGAAGAGTGGTGCAGAGAGAAAAAAGAGCAGTGGGAAT
AGGAGCTTTGTTCCTTGGGTTCTTGGGAGCAGCAGGAAGCACTATGGGCGCAGCGTCAATGACGCTGACG
GTACAGGCCAGACAATTATTGTCTGGTATAGTGCAGCAGCAGAACAATTTGCTGAGGGCTATTGAGGCGC
AACAGCATCTGTTGCAACTCACAGTCTGGGGCATCAAGCAGCTCCAGGCAAGAATCCTGGCTGTGGAAAG
ATACCTAAAGGATCAACAGCTCCTGGGGATTTGGGGTTGCTCTGGAAAACTCATTTGCACCACTGCTGTG
CCTTGGAATGCTAGTTGGAGTAATAAATCTCTGGAACAGATTTGGAATCACACGACCTGGATGGAGTGGG
ACAGAGAAATTAACAATTACACAAGCTTAATACACTCCTTAATTGAAGAATCGCAAAACCAGCAAGAAAA
GAATGAACAAGAATTATTGGAATTAGATAAATGGGCAAGTTTGTGGAATTGGTTTAACATAACAAATTGG
CTGTGGTATATAAAATTATTCATAATGATAGTAGGAGGCTTGGTAGGTTTAAGAATAGTTTTTGCTGTAC
TTTCTATAGTGAATAGAGTTAGGCAGGGATATTCACCATTATCGTTTCAGACCCACCTCCCAACCCCGAG
GGGACCCGACAGGCCCGAAGGAATAGAAGAAGAAGGTGGAGAGAGAGACAGAGACAGATCCATTCGATTA
GTGAACGGATCTCGACGGTATCGGTTAACTTTTAAAAGAAAAGGGGGGATTGGGGGGTACAGTGCAGGGG
AAAGAATAGTAGACATAATAGCAACAGACATACAAACTAAAGAATTACAAAAACAAATTACAAAAATTCA
AAATTTTCCGATCACGAGACTAGCCTCGACAAGCTTGATCGATGGCTCCGGTGCCCGTCAGTGGGCAGAG
CGCACATCGCCCACAGTCCCCGAGAAGTTGGGGGGAGGGGTCGGCAATTGAACCGGTGCCTAGAGAAGGT
GGCGCGGGGTAAACTGGGAAAGTGATGTCGTGTACTGGCTCCGCCTTTTTCCCGAGGGTGGGGGAGAACC
GTATATAAGTGCAGTAGTCGCCGTGAACGTTCTTTTTCGCAACGGGTTTGCCGCCAGAACACAGGTGTCG
TGACGCGCATCCAGGCCTAAGCTTACGC
Features (pLannotate 1.2.2; 32 found; start..end, strand, type, name):
     46..756     +  CDS            mEGFP: mEGFP is a basic (constitutively fluorescent) green fluorescent protein published in 2002, derived from Aequorea victoria. It has moderate acid sensitivity.
    903..1365    +  misc_feature   IRES: internal ribosome entry site (IRES) of the encephalomyocarditis virus (EMCV)
   1393..2100    +  CDS            mCherry: mCherry is a basic (constitutively fluorescent) red fluorescent protein published in 2004, derived from Discosoma sp.. It is reported to be a very rapidly-maturing monomer with low acid sensitivity.
   2116..2704    +  misc_feature   WPRE: woodchuck hepatitis virus posttranscriptional regulatory element
   2724..2828    +  CDS            nef (fragment): NEF_HV1LA - Experimental evidence at protein level: Swiss-Prot protein existence level 1. Extracellular Nef protein targets CD4(+) T-lymphocytes for apoptosis by interacting with CXCR4 surface receptors. From Human immunodeficiency virus type 1 group M subtype B (isolate Lai) (HIV-1).
   2849..2882    +  protein_bind   loxP: Cre-mediated recombination occurs in the 8-bp core sequence (GCATACAT). Cre recombinase
   2902..3082    +  LTR            5' LTR (truncated): truncated 5' long terminal repeat (LTR) from HIV-1
   3107..3125    -  promoter       SP6 promoter: promoter for bacteriophage SP6 RNA polymerase
   3353..3632    +  CDS            TcR (fragment): tetracycline efflux protein; tet; confers resistance to tetracycline
   3633..3681    -  misc_feature   bom (fragment): basis of mobility region from pBR322
   3783..3818    -  CDS            rop (fragment): Rop protein, which maintains plasmids at low copy number; rop
   3913..4017    +  promoter       AmpR promoter: bla
   4018..4878    +  CDS            AmpR: β-lactamase; bla; confers resistance to ampicillin, carbenicillin, and related antibiotics
   5049..5637    +  rep_origin     ori: high-copy-number ColE1/pMB1/pBR322/pUC origin of replication
   5820..5876    +  CDS            lacI (fragment): lac repressor; lacI; The lac repressor binds to the lac operator to inhibit transcription in E. coli. This inhibition can be relieved by adding lactose or isopropyl-β-D-thiogalactopyranoside (IPTG).
   5883..6212    +  promoter       SV40 promoter: SV40 enhancer and early promoter
   6412..6531    +  CDS            gpt (fragment): XGPT_ECOLI - Also known as gpp, gxu. Experimental evidence at protein level: Swiss-Prot protein existence level 1. Purine salvage pathway enzyme that catalyzes the transfer of the ribosyl-5-phosphate group from 5-phospho-alpha-D-ribose 1- diphosphate (PRPP) to the N9 position of the 6-oxopurines guanine and xanthine to form the corresponding ribonucleotides GMP (guanosine 5'- monophosphate) and XMP (xanthosine 5'-monophosphate), with the release of PPi. To a lesser extent, also acts on hypoxanthine (PubMed:9100006, PubMed:3886014). Does not ribophosphorylate adenine (PubMed:3886014). From Esch
   6531..6866    +  CDS            gpt (fragment): XGPT_ECOLI - Also known as gpp, gxu. Experimental evidence at protein level: Swiss-Prot protein existence level 1. Purine salvage pathway enzyme that catalyzes the transfer of the ribosyl-5-phosphate group from 5-phospho-alpha-D-ribose 1- diphosphate (PRPP) to the N9 position of the 6-oxopurines guanine and xanthine to form the corresponding ribonucleotides GMP (guanosine 5'- monophosphate) and XMP (xanthosine 5'-monophosphate), with the release of PPi. To a lesser extent, also acts on hypoxanthine (PubMed:9100006, PubMed:3886014). Does not ribophosphorylate adenine (PubMed:3886014). From Esch
   6961..7266    +  CDS            frsA (fragment): FRSA_ECOLI - Also known as yafA. Experimental evidence at protein level: Swiss-Prot protein existence level 1. Catalyzes the hydrolysis of esters (PubMed:15808744). Displays esterase activity toward pNP-butyrate (PubMed:15808744). May stimulate mixed-acid fermentation by acting as a fermentation/respiration switch that down-regulates respiration and up- regulates fermentation rates (PubMed:15169777). From Escherichia coli (strain K12).
   7270..7344    +  CDS            small t antigen (fragment): SV40 (simian virus 40) small t antigen
   7346..7411    +  intron         small t intron: SV40 (simian virus 40) small t antigen intron
   7541..7561    +  CDS            SV40 NLS: nuclear localization signal of SV40 (simian virus 40) large T antigen
   7880..7963    +  CDS            large T antigen (fragment): large T antigen from SV40 (simian virus 40)
   7986..8120    +  polyA_signal   SV40 poly(A) signal: SV40 polyadenylation signal
   8288..8617    +  CDS            nef (fragment): NEF_HV1BR - Experimental evidence at protein level: Swiss-Prot protein existence level 1. Extracellular Nef protein targets CD4(+) T-lymphocytes for apoptosis by interacting with CXCR4 surface receptors (PubMed:14990729). From Human immunodeficiency virus type 1 group M subtype B (isolate BRU/LAI) (HIV-1).
   8665..8922    +  LTR            5' LTR (truncated): truncated 5' long terminal repeat (LTR) from HIV-1
   8969..9094    +  misc_feature   HIV-1 Ψ: packaging signal of human immunodeficiency virus type 1
   9078..9416    +  CDS            HIV-1 gag (fragment): gag protein from human immunodeficiency virus 1; gag
   9591..9824    +  misc_feature   RRE: The Rev response element (RRE) of HIV-1 allows for Rev-dependent mRNA export from the nucleus to the cytoplasm.
  10201..10301   +  CDS            Rev (fragment): human immunodeficiency virus 1 (HIV-1) Rev protein; rev; enhances nuclear export of unspliced and incompletely spliced viral mRNAs
  10320..10437   +  misc_feature   cPPT/CTS: central polypurine tract and central termination sequence of HIV-1
  10493..10704   +  promoter       EF-1α core promoter: core promoter for human elongation factor EF-1α
