[The description below was written by a language model from this plasmid's Addgene catalogue record and pLannotate feature annotations shown in this document.]
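Description:
pWPT-ACC/ACC-mEGFP-IRES-mCherry is a 10.7 kb HIV-1-based lentiviral transfer vector for mammalian expression, built on a modified pWPT-GFP backbone. It is propagated in E. coli through a high-copy ColE1/pUC-type origin with ampicillin resistance (AmpR), and the record lists a recombination-deficient strain as host, as is usual for LTR-containing plasmids. The viral portion carries the elements needed for packaging and transduction: an upstream LTR, the Ψ packaging signal with a gag fragment, the Rev response element, and the cPPT/CTS. The downstream LTR is truncated and preceded by a loxP site. The plasmid backbone also retains remnants of older vector components, including an SV40 promoter, gpt fragments and an SV40 poly(A) signal, which have no stated role here.

The payload is a bicistronic cassette driven by the short (core) EF-1α promoter: translation control elements, monomeric EGFP, an EMCV IRES and mCherry, followed by WPRE to enhance transcript stability and expression. The depositor rebuilt the promoter–WPRE region to create unique cloning sites, and an SfuI site at the 3′ end of mEGFP allows C-terminal fusions. The vector is one of a set of nine that tune expression at the level of translation, using altered Kozak sequences and/or synthetic upstream open reading frames ahead of the first cistron. The name suggests ACC contexts, but the record does not spell out the exact arrangement for this member, and these short elements are not annotated in the feature table. According to the depositor, IRES-driven mCherry expression stays constant across the set while the upstream gene varies, so it serves as an internal reference for the graded mEGFP output.
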