Addgene plasmid #49229: pWPT-ACC/ACC-mEGFP-IRES-mCherry
Purpose: Lentiviral expression vector. Contains an altered Kozak sequence and/or upstream open reading frames to modulate expression at the level of translation.
Depositing lab: Clifford Wang. Depositing organization: Stanford University. Publication: Tuning gene expression with synthetic upstream open reading frames. Ferreira JP, Overton KW, Wang CL. Proc Natl Acad Sci U S A. 2013 Jul 9;110(28):11284-9. doi: 10.1073/pnas.1305590110. Epub 2013 Jun 24. PubMed 23798422.
Backbone
  Vector backbone: Plasmid 12255: pWPT-GFP
  Backbone size w/o insert (bp): 8754
  Total vector size (bp): 10738
  Modifications to backbone: 1. PCRed WPRE and ligated into XhoI site upstream of EF1-short and EcoRI site on 3' end of WPRE (EF1-short segment deleted. EcoRI site on 3' end of WPRE eliminated by ligation with MfeI on PCR product. WPRE sequence unaltered. WPRE PCRed and re-entered into vector to create unique XhoI, EcoRI, NotI sites on the 5' end of WPRE and to eliminate BamHI site). 2. EF1-short PCRed and ligated to XhoI and EcoRI sites on 5' end of WPRE. Original XhoI site upstream of EF1-short eliminated via ligation to SalI site on PCR product. Sites now between EF1 and WPRE are XhoI, BamHI, EcoRI, NotI. 3. The translation control elements, mEGFP, IRES, and mCherry segment from the corresponding pCur5-XX-mEGFP-IRES-mCherry was ligated into the pWPT-EF1short-WPRE backbone via XhoI and NotI sites.
  Vector type: Mammalian Expression, Lentiviral, Synthetic Biology
Growth in bacteria
  Bacterial resistance: Ampicillin, 100 μg/mL
  Growth temperature: 37°C
  Growth strain: Stbl3
  Copy number: High Copy
Gene/Insert 1
  Gene/Insert name: mEGFP
  Species: Synthetic
  Insert size (bp): 732
  Promoter: EF1-short
  Tag / fusion protein: SfuI site to create C-terminal fusions (C terminal on insert)
  Cloning method: Restriction Enzyme; 5′ cloning site XhoI (not destroyed); 3′ cloning site SfuI (not destroyed)
  Sequencing primers: 5′ ccgagggtgggggagaac (5 to 3); 3′ AGGGCGAGGGCGATGCCACCTA (5' to 3')
Gene/Insert 2
  Gene/Insert name: mCherry
  Species: Synthetic
  Insert size (bp): 711
  Promoter: EF1-short
  Cloning method: Restriction Enzyme; 5′ cloning site BamHI (not destroyed); 3′ cloning site NotI (not destroyed)
  Sequencing primers: 5′ GTCACCTTCAGCTTGGCGG (5' to 3'); 3′ CATTAAAGCAGCGTATCC (5 to 3)
Terms and licenses: Academic/Nonprofit Terms; Industry Terms: Not Available to Industry
Depositor comments: Vector allows for control of transgene expression at the level of translation. It is 1 vector in a set of 9 that spans a range of expression levels. Sequencing through any part of the IRES sequence is not advised. Expression of gene downstream of IRES remains constant, despite varying expression of gene upstream.
How to cite: pWPT-ACC/ACC-mEGFP-IRES-mCherry was a gift from Clifford Wang (Addgene plasmid # 49229 ; http://n2t.net/addgene:49229 ; RRID:Addgene_49229)
