>Addgene plasmid #49229 | pWPT-ACC/ACC-mEGFP-IRES-mCherry | depositor partial sequence | sequence record 73648 | TIS region: NOT including RE sites and preceding stop codons
ACCATGGGTTGATTACCATGGGC
