>Addgene plasmid #49229 | pWPT-ACC/ACC-mEGFP-IRES-mCherry | addgene partial sequence | sequence record 75643 | hEF1aprom-F 5'-AACTGGGAAAGTGATGTCGTG-3'
ACCGTATATAAGTGCAGTAGTCGCCGTGAACGTTCTTTTTCGCAACGGGTTTGCCGCCAGAACACAGGTG
TCGTGACGCGCATCCAGGCCTAAGCTTACGCTCGAGTAACTAACTAAACCATGGGTTGATTACCATGGGC
GAATTCAGCAAGGGCGAGGAGCTGTTCACCGGGGTGGTGCCCATCCTGGTCGAGCTGGACGGCGACGTAA
ACGGCCACAAGTTCAGCGTGTCCGGCGAGGGCGAGGGCGATGCCACCTACGGCAAGCTGACCCTGAAGTT
CATCTGCACCACCGGCAAGCTGCCCGTGCCCTGGCCCACCCTCGTGACCACCCTGACCTACGGCGTGCAG
TGCTTCAGCCGCTACCCCGACCACATGAAGCAGCACGACTTCTTCAAGTCCGCCATGCCCGAAGGCTACG
TCCAGGAGCGCACCATCTTCTTCAAGGACGACGGCAACTACAAGACCCGCGCCGAGGTGAAGTTCGAGGG
CGACACCCTGGTGAACCGCATCGAGCTGAAGGGCATCGACTTCAAGGAGGACGGCAACATCCTGGGGCAC
AAGCTGGAGTACAACTACAACAGCCACAACGTCTATATCATGGCCGACAAGCAGAAGAACGGCATCAAGG
TGAACTTCAAGATCCGCCACAACATCGAGGACGGCAGCGTGCAGCTCGCCGACCACTACCAGCAGAACAC
CCCCATCGGCGACGGCCCCGTGCTGCTGCCCGACAACCACTACCTGAGCACCCAGTCCAAGCTGAGCAAA
GACCCCAACGAGAAGCGCGATCACATGGTCCTGCTGGAGTTCGTGACCGCCGCCGGGATCACTCTCGGCA
TGGACGAGCTGTACAAGTTCGAATAAGCATGCATCTAGG
